>Addgene plasmid #208366 | pcDNA 3.1 myc-Rab10 | addgene full sequence | sequence record 416694 | Addgene NGS Result
TAGTGCGCGAGCAAAATTTAAGCTACAACAAGGCAAGGCTTGACCGACAATTGCATGAAGAATCTGCTTA
GGGTTAGGCGTTTTGCGCTGCTTCGCGATGTACGGGCCAGATATACGCGTTGACATTGATTATTGACTAG
TTATTAATAGTAATCAATTACGGGGTCATTAGTTCATAGCCCATATATGGAGTTCCGCGTTACATAACTT
ACGGTAAATGGCCCGCCTGGCTGACCGCCCAACGACCCCCGCCCATTGACGTCAATAATGACGTATGTTC
CCATAGTAACGCCAATAGGGACTTTCCATTGACGTCAATGGGTGGAGTATTTACGGTAAACTGCCCACTT
GGCAGTACATCAAGTGTATCATATGCCAAGTACGCCCCCTATTGACGTCAATGACGGTAAATGGCCCGCC
TGGCATTATGCCCAGTACATGACCTTATGGGACTTTCCTACTTGGCAGTACATCTACGTATTAGTCATCG
CTATTACCATGGTGATGCGGTTTTGGCAGTACATCAATGGGCGTGGATAGCGGTTTGACTCACGGGGATT
TCCAAGTCTCCACCCCATTGACGTCAATGGGAGTTTGTTTTGGCACCAAAATCAACGGGACTTTCCAAAA
TGTCGTAACAACTCCGCCCCATTGACGCAAATGGGCGGTAGGCGTGTACGGTGGGAGGTCTATATAAGCA
GAGCTCTCTGGCTAACTAGAGAACCCACTGCTTACTGGCTTATCGAAATTAATACGACTCACTATAGGGA
GACCCAAGCTTGGTACCATGGAACAAAAACTCATCTCAGAAGAGGATCTGAATTTATCAATTACCGGTGG
ATCCATGGCGAAGAAGACGTACGACCTGCTTTTCAAGCTGCTCCTGATCGGGGATTCCGGAGTGGGGAAG
ACCTGCGTCCTTTTTCGTTTTTCGGATGATGCCTTCAATACTACCTTTATTTCCACCATAGGAATAGACT
TCAAGATCAAAACAGTTGAATTACAAGGAAAGAAGATCAAGCTACAGATATGGGATACAGCAGGCCAGGA
GCGATTTCACACCATCACAACCTCCTACTACAGAGGCGCAATGGGTATCATGCTAGTATATGACATCACC
AATGGTAAAAGTTTTGAAAACATCAGCAAATGGCTTAGAAACATAGATGAGCATGCCAATGAAGATGTGG
AAAGAATGTTACTAGGAAACAAGTGTGATATGGACGACAAAAGAGTTGTACCTAAAGGAAAAGGAGAACA
GATTGCAAGGGAGCATGGTATTAGGTTTTTTGAGACTAGTGCAAAAGCAAATATAAACATCGAAAAGGCG
TTCCTCACGTTAGCTGAAGATATCCTTCGAAAGACCCCTGTAAAAGAGCCCAACAGTGAAAATGTAGATA
TCAGCAGTGGAGGAGGCGTGACAGGCTGGAAGAGCAAATGCTGCTGAGCGGCCGCTCGAGCATGCATCTA
GAGGGCCCTATTCTATAGTGTCACCTAAATGCTAGAGCTCGCTGATCAGCCTCGACTGTGCCTTCTAGTT
GCCAGCCATCTGTTGTTTGCCCCTCCCCCGTGCCTTCCTTGACCCTGGAAGGTGCCACTCCCACTGTCCT
TTCCTAATAAAATGAGGAAATTGCATCGCATTGTCTGAGTAGGTGTCATTCTATTCTGGGGGGTGGGGTG
GGGCAGGACAGCAAGGGGGAGGATTGGGAAGACAATAGCAGGCATGCTGGGGATGCGGTGGGCTCTATGG
CTTCTGAGGCGGAAAGAACCAGCTGGGGCTCTAGGGGGTATCCCC
[124 nt withheld, positions 1796-1919]
C
[91 nt withheld, positions 1921-2011]
A
[49 nt withheld, positions 2013-2061]
CCTTTGACGTTGGAGTCCACGTTCTTT
[37 nt withheld, positions 2089-2125]
ACCCTATCTCGGTCTATTCTTTTGATTTATAAGGGATTTTGCCGATTTCGGCCTATTGGTTAAAAAATGA
GCTGATTTAACAAAAATTTAACGCGAATTAATTCTGTGGAATGTGTGTCAGTTAGGGTGTGGAAAGTCCC
CAGGCTCCCCAGCAGGCAGAAGTATGCAAAGCATGCATCTCAATTAGTCAGCAACCAGGTGTGGAAAGTC
CCCAGGCTCCCCAGCAGGCAGAAGTATGCAAAGCATGCATCTCAATTAGTCAGCAACCATAGTCCCGCCC
CTAACTCCGCCCATCCCGCCCCTAACTCCGCCCAGTTCCGCCCATTCTCCGCCCCATGGCTGACTAATTT
TTTTTATTTATGCAGAGGCCGAGGCCGCCTCTGCCTCTGAGCTATTCCAGAAGTAGTGAGGAGGCTTTTT
TGGAGGCCTAGGCTTTTGCAAAAAGCTCCCGGGAGCTTGTATATCCATTTTCGGATCTGATCAAGAGACA
GGATGAGGATCGTTTCGCATGATTGAACAAGATGGATTGCACGCAGGTTCTCCGGCCGCTTGGGTGGAGA
GGCTATTCGGCTATGACTGGGCACAACAGACAATCGGCTGCTCTGATGCCGCCGTGTTCCGGCTGTCAGC
GCAGGGGCGCCCGGTTCTTTTTGTCAAGACCGACCTGTCCGGTGCCCTGAATGAACTGCAGGACGAGGCA
GCGCGGCTATCGTGGCTGGCCACGACGGGCGTTCCTTGCGCAGCTGTGCTCGACGTTGTCACTGAAGCGG
GAAGGGACTGGCTGCTATTGGGCGAAGTGCCGGGGCAGGATCTCCTGTCATCTCACCTTGCTCCTGCCGA
GAAAGTATCCATCATGGCTGATGCAATGCGGCGGCTGCATACGCTTGATCCGGCTACCTGCCCATTCGAC
CACCAAGCGAAACATCGCATCGAGCGAGCACGTACTCGGATGGAAGCCGGTCTTGTCGATCAGGATGATC
TGGACGAAGAGCATCAGGGGCTCGCGCCAGCCGAACTGTTCGCCAGGCTCAAGGCGCGCATGCCCGACGG
CGAGGATCTCGTCGTGACCCATGGCGATGCCTGCTTGCCGAATATCATGGTGGAAAATGGCCGCTTTTCT
GGATTCATCGACTGTGGCCGGCTGGGTGTGGCGGACCGCTATCAGGACATAGCGTTGGCTACCCGTGATA
TTGCTGAAGAGCTTGGCGGCGAATGGGCTGACCGCTTCCTCGTGCTTTACGGTATCGCCGCTCCCGATTC
GCAGCGCATCGCCTTCTATCGCCTTCTTGACGAGTTCTTCTGAGCGGGACTCTGGGGTTCGAAATGACCG
ACCAAGCGACGCCCAACCTGCCATCACGAGATTTCGATTCCACCGCCGCCTTCTATGAAAGGTTGGGCTT
CGGAATCGTTTTCCGGGACGCCGGCTGGATGATCCTCCAGCGCGGGGATCTCATGCTGGAGTTCTTCGCC
CACCCCAACTTGTTTATTGCAGCTTATAATGGTTACAAATAAAGCAATAGCATCACAAATTTCACAAATA
AAGCATTTTTTTCACTGCATTCTAGTTGTGGTTTGTCCAAACTCATCAATGTATCTTATCATGTCTGTAT
ACCGTCGACCTCTAGCTAGAGCTTGGCGTAATCATGGTCATAGCTGTTTCCTGTGTGAAATTGTTATCCG
CTCACAATTCCACACAACATACGAGCCGGAAGCATAAAGTGTAAAGCCTGGGGTGCCTAATGAGTGAGCT
AACTCACATTAATTGCGTTGCGCTCACTGCCCGCTTTCCAGTCGGGAAACCTGTCGTGCCAGCTGCATTA
ATGAATCGGCCAACGCGCGGGGAGAGGCGGTTTGCGTATTGGGCGCTCTTCCGCTTCCTCGCTCACTGAC
TCGCTGCGCTCGGTCGTTCGGCTGCGGCGAGCGGTATCAGCTCACTCAAAGGCGGTAATACGGTTATCCA
CAGAATCAGGGGATAACGCAGGAAAGAACATGTGAGCAAAAGGCCAGCAAAAGGCCAGGAACCGTAAAAA
GGCCGCGTTGCTGGCGTTTTTCCATAGGCTCCGCCCCCCTGACGAGCATCACAAAAATCGACGCTCAAGT
CAGAGGTGGCGAAACCCGACAGGACTATAAAGATACCAGGCGTTTCCCCCTGGAAGCTCCCTCGTGCGCT
CTCCTGTTCCGACCCTGCCGCTTACCGGATACCTGTCCGCCTTTCTCCCTTCGGGAAGCGTGGCGCTTTC
TCATAGCTCACGCTGTAGGTATCTCAGTTCGGTGTAGGTCGTTCGCTCCAAGCTGGGCTGTGTGCACGAA
CCCCCCGTTCAGCCCGACCGCTGCGCCTTATCCGGTAACTATCGTCTTGAGTCCAACCCGGTAAGACACG
ACTTATCGCCACTGGCAGCAGCCACTGGTAACAGGATTAGCAGAGCGAGGTATGTAGGCGGTGCTACAGA
GTTCTTGAAGTGGTGGCCTAACTACGGCTACACTAGAAGAACAGTATTTGGTATCTGCGCTCTGCTGAAG
CCAGTTACCTTCGGAAAAAGAGTTGGTAGCTCTTGATCCGGCAAACAAACCACCGCTGGTAGCGGTGGTT
TTTTTGTTTGCAAGCAGCAGATTACGCGCAGAAAAAAAGGATCTCAAGAAGATCCTTTGATCTTTTCTAC
GGGGTCTGACGCTCAGTGGAACGAAAACTCACGTTAAGGGATTTTGGTCATGAGATTATCAAAAAGGATC
TTCACCTAGATCCTTTTAAATTAAAAATGAAGTTTTAAATCAATCTAAAGTATATATGAGTAAACTTGGT
CTGACAGTTACCAATGCTTAATCAGTGAGGCACCTATCTCAGCGATCTGTCTATTTCGTTCATCCATAGT
TGCCTGACTCCCCGTCGTGTAGATAACTACGATACGGGAGGGCTTACCATCTGGCCCCAGTGCTGCAATG
ATACCGCGAGACCCACGCTCACCGGCTCCAGATTTATCAGCAATAAACCAGCCAGCCGGAAGGGCCGAGC
GCAGAAGTGGTCCTGCAACTTTATCCGCCTCCATCCAGTCTATTAATTGTTGCCGGGAAGCTAGAGTAAG
TAGTTCGCCAGTTAATAGTTTGCGCAACGTTGTTGCCATTGCTACAGGCATCGTGGTGTCACGCTCGTCG
TTTGGTATGGCTTCATTCAGCTCCGGTTCCCAACGATCAAGGCGAGTTACATGATCCCCCATGTTGTGCA
AAAAAGCGGTTAGCTCCTTCGGTCCTCCGATCGTTGTCAGAAGTAAGTTGGCCGCAGTGTTATCACTCAT
GGTTATGGCAGCACTGCATAATTCTCTTACTGTCATGCCATCCGTAAGATGCTTTTCTGTGACTGGTGAG
TACTCAACCAAGTCATTCTGAGAATAGTGTATGCGGCGACCGAGTTGCTCTTGCCCGGCGTCAATACGGG
ATAATACCGCGCCACATAGCAGAACTTTAAAAGTGCTCATCATTGGAAAACGTTCTTCGGGGCGAAAACT
CTCAAGGATCTTACCGCTGTTGAGATCCAGTTCGATGTAACCCACTCGTGCACCCAACTGATCTTCAGCA
TCTTTTACTTTCACCAGCGTTTCTGGGTGAGCAAAAACAGGAAGGCAAAATGCCGCAAAAAAGGGAATAA
GGGCGACACGGAAATGTTGAATACTCATACTCTTCCTTTTTCAATATTATTGAAGCATTTATCAGGGTTA
TTGTCTCATGAGCGGATACATATTTGAATGTATTTAGAAAAATAAACAAATAGGGGTTCCGCGCACATTT
CCCCGAAAAGTGCCACCTGACGTCGACGGATCGGGAGATCTCCCGATCCCCTATGGTGCACTCTCAGTAC
AATCTGCTCTGATGCCGCATAGTTAAGCCAGTATCTGCTCCCTGCTTGTGTGTTGGAGGTCGCTGAG
Features (pLannotate 1.2.2; 21 found; start..end, strand, type, name):
    122..501     +  enhancer       CMV enhancer: human cytomegalovirus immediate early enhancer
    502..705     +  promoter       CMV promoter: human cytomegalovirus (CMV) immediate early promoter
    701..734     +  LTR            5' LTR (truncated) (fragment): truncated 5' long terminal repeat (LTR) from HIV-1
    750..768     +  promoter       T7 promoter: promoter for bacteriophage T7 RNA polymerase
    845..1444    +  CDS            RAB10: RAB10_HUMAN - Experimental evidence at protein level: Swiss-Prot protein existence level 1. (Microbial infection) Upon Legionella pneumophila infection promotes endoplasmic reticulum recruitment and bacterial replication. Plays a role in remodeling the Legionella-containing vacuole (LCV) into an endoplasmic reticulum-like vacuole. From Homo sapiens (Human).
   1482..1500    -  promoter       SP6 promoter: promoter for bacteriophage SP6 RNA polymerase
   1526..1750    +  polyA_signal   bGH poly(A) signal: bovine growth hormone polyadenylation signal
   1754..1775    +  promoter       SV40 promoter (fragment): SV40 enhancer and early promoter
   1796..2224    +  rep_origin     f1 ori (sequence partly withheld): f1 bacteriophage origin of replication; arrow indicates direction of (+) strand synthesis
   2238..2567    +  promoter       SV40 promoter: SV40 enhancer and early promoter
   2634..3425    +  CDS            neo: KKA2_KLEPN - Also known as kan, nptII. Experimental evidence at protein level: Swiss-Prot protein existence level 1. Resistance to kanamycin, neomycin, paromomycin, ribostamycin, butirosin and gentamicin B. From Klebsiella pneumoniae.
   3449..3607    +  CDS            ble (fragment): BLE_KLEPN - Experimental evidence at protein level: Swiss-Prot protein existence level 1. Binding protein with a strong affinity to the bleomycin family of antibiotics. Binds to CL990; an antimitotic-antibiotic compound. From Klebsiella pneumoniae.
   3602..3723    +  polyA_signal   SV40 poly(A) signal: SV40 polyadenylation signal
   3796..3812    -  protein_bind   lac operator: The lac repressor binds to the lac operator to inhibit transcription in E. coli. This inhibition can be relieved by adding lactose or isopropyl-β-D-thiogalactopyranoside (IPTG). lac repressor encoded by lacI
   3820..3850    -  promoter       lac promoter: promoter for the E. coli lac operon
   3865..3886    -  protein_bind   CAP binding site: CAP binding activates transcription in the presence of cAMP. E. coli catabolite activator protein
   3899..3991    -  CDS            lacI (fragment): lac repressor; lacI; The lac repressor binds to the lac operator to inhibit transcription in E. coli. This inhibition can be relieved by adding lactose or isopropyl-β-D-thiogalactopyranoside (IPTG).
   4174..4762    -  rep_origin     ori: high-copy-number ColE1/pMB1/pBR322/pUC origin of replication
   4933..5793    -  CDS            AmpR: β-lactamase; bla; confers resistance to ampicillin, carbenicillin, and related antibiotics
   5794..5898    -  promoter       AmpR promoter: bla
   5957..6009    -  misc_feature   bom (fragment): basis of mobility region from pBR322
