[The description below was written by a language model from this plasmid's Addgene catalogue record and pLannotate feature annotations shown in this document.]
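Description:
pcDNA 3.1 myc-Rab10 is a mammalian expression plasmid of about 6 kb built on the pcDNA 3.1 backbone and carrying wild-type human RAB10 with a myc epitope tag. It is maintained in E. coli through a high-copy ColE1/pUC-type origin and selected with ampicillin via the β-lactamase gene and its own promoter. An f1 origin is also present, which in principle allows single-stranded DNA production. Small annotated fragments (lac promoter/operator, lacI, bom, a short HIV-1 LTR-like match and a ble fragment) appear to be backbone remnants or brief sequence similarities rather than functional modules.

The expression cassette consists of the human cytomegalovirus immediate-early enhancer and promoter, the Rab10 open reading frame, and the bovine growth hormone polyadenylation signal, an arrangement that gives strong constitutive transcription in transfected mammalian cells. T7 and SP6 promoters flank the insert and can serve for in vitro transcription or as sequencing primer sites. The myc tag is not separately annotated in the feature table. The construct name suggests an N-terminal position, and there is unannotated space between the T7 promoter and the RAB10 coding sequence, but the record does not confirm the placement, and the cloning sites are listed as unknown. A second cassette, with the SV40 early promoter driving the neomycin phosphotransferase gene followed by the SV40 poly(A) signal, permits G418 selection of stable mammalian transfectants.

The stated purpose is mammalian expression of myc-tagged Rab10, allowing the GTPase to be detected or immunoprecipitated through the epitope. The associated publication concerns phosphorylation of Rab GTPases by the Parkinson's disease-linked kinase LRRK2, the PPM1H phosphatase, and ciliogenesis.
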