Addgene plasmid #208366: pcDNA 3.1 myc-Rab10
Purpose: Mammalian expression of myc-tagged human Rab10
Depositing lab: Suzanne Pfeffer. Depositing organization: Stanford University. Publication: Localization of PPM1H phosphatase tunes Parkinson's disease-linked LRRK2 kinase-mediated Rab GTPase phosphorylation and ciliogenesis. Yeshaw WM, Adhikari A, Chiang CY, Dhekne HS, Wawro PS, Pfeffer SR. Proc Natl Acad Sci U S A. 2023 Oct 31;120(44):e2315171120. doi: 10.1073/pnas.2315171120. Epub 2023 Oct 27. PubMed 37889931.
Backbone
  Vector backbone: pcDNA 3.1
  Vector type: Mammalian Expression
Growth in bacteria
  Bacterial resistance: Ampicillin, 100 μg/mL
  Growth temperature: 37°C
  Growth strain: DH5alpha
  Copy number: High Copy
Gene/Insert
  Gene/Insert name: myc-Rab10
  Species: H. sapiens (human)
  Mutation: wild type
  Entrez Gene: RAB10
  Cloning method: Restriction Enzyme; 5′ cloning site Unknown (unknown if destroyed); 3′ cloning site Unknown (unknown if destroyed)
Terms and licenses: Academic/Nonprofit Terms; Industry Terms: Not Available to Industry
How to cite: pcDNA 3.1 myc-Rab10 was a gift from Suzanne Pfeffer (Addgene plasmid # 208366 ; http://n2t.net/addgene:208366 ; RRID:Addgene_208366)
